Addgene plasmid #80113: pCMV-EPN23 (L1L2)
Purpose: Late1(delta)-PH-4GS-I3-01-myc
Depositing lab: Neil King. Depositing organization: University of Washington. Publication: Designed proteins induce the formation of nanocage-containing extracellular vesicles. Votteler J, Ogohara C, Yi S, Hsia Y, Nattermann U, Belnap DM, King NP, Sundquist WI. Nature. 2016 Dec 8;540(7632):292-295. doi: 10.1038/nature20607. Epub 2016 Nov 30. PubMed 27919066.
Backbone
  Vector backbone: pCMV
  Backbone size w/o insert (bp): 5443
  Modifications to backbone: Inserts were cloned into the Kpn1 and Xho1 sites
  Vector type: Mammalian Expression, Bacterial Expression
  Selectable markers: Neomycin (select with G418)
Growth in bacteria
  Bacterial resistance: Ampicillin, 100 μg/mL
  Growth temperature: 37°C
  Growth strain: DH5alpha
  Copy number: High Copy
Gene/Insert
  Gene/Insert name: EPN-23 (L1L2)
Terms and licenses: Academic/Nonprofit Terms; Industry Terms: Not Available to Industry
How to cite: pCMV-EPN23 (L1L2) was a gift from Neil King (Addgene plasmid # 80113 ; http://n2t.net/addgene:80113 ; RRID:Addgene_80113)
