[The description below was written by a language model from this plasmid's Addgene catalogue record.]
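Description:
pCMV-EPN23 (L1L2) is a mammalian expression plasmid built on a pCMV backbone (about 5.4 kb without the insert), with the coding sequence cloned between the KpnI and XhoI sites. It is propagated in E. coli as a high-copy plasmid under ampicillin selection, and it carries a neomycin resistance marker so that transfected mammalian cells can be selected with G418. The record also lists it as a bacterial expression vector. No feature table is provided, so the promoter is not explicitly stated; the backbone name implies a cytomegalovirus immediate-early promoter driving the insert, but origins, polyadenylation signals and other elements are not documented here.

The insert, EPN-23 (L1L2), is summarised as "Late1(delta)-PH-4GS-I3-01-myc". Read in order, this describes a fusion protein with an N-terminal late-domain element carrying a deletion or alteration, a PH domain (by general usage a pleckstrin homology domain, which typically binds membrane phosphoinositides), a 4GS flexible glycine-serine linker, the designed self-assembling protein I3-01 that forms a nanocage, and a C-terminal myc epitope tag for detection. The exact nature of the late-domain change and the meaning of the "L1L2" suffix are not spelled out in the record.

The associated publication concerns designed proteins that induce the formation of nanocage-containing extracellular vesicles. In that setting the construct combines membrane binding, self-assembly and a late-domain module, of the kind viruses use to recruit the cellular budding machinery. With its altered late domain, it most plausibly serves as a variant or control for testing how much that module contributes to vesicle release from transfected cells, though the record does not state this directly.
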