>Addgene plasmid #80113 | pCMV-EPN23 (L1L2) | addgene partial sequence | sequence record 162582 | CMV-F 5'-CGCAAATGGGCGGTAGGCGTG-3'
TCTCTGGCTAACTAGAAGAACCCACTGCTTACTGGCTTATCGAAATTAATACGACTCACTATAGGGAGAC
CCAAGCTGGCTAGCGTTTAAACGGGCCCTCTAGAATTATCGATCCGGAGGTACCATGCTGCAGTCTCGTC
CGGAAGCGGCCGCAGCGCCGGAAGAATCTTTCCGTTCTGGTGTTGAAACCACCACGCCACCGCAAAAACA
GGAGCCGATCGACAAAGAACTGGCCGCGCTGACCTCTCTGCGTTCTCTGTTCGGTAACGACCCGTCTTCT
CAGCACGGTCTGCAGGACGACCCGGACCTGCAAGCACTGCTCAAGGGCAGCCAGCTGCTGAAAGTTAAAT
CTTCTTCTTGGCGTCGTGAACGTTTCTACAAACTCCAGGAGGACTGCAAAACCATCTGGCAGGAATCCCG
TAAAGTTATGCGTTCTCCGGAATCTCAGCTGTTCTCTATCGAAGACATCCAGGAAGTTCGTATGGGTCAC
CGTACCGAAGGTCTGGAAAAATTCGCGCGTGACATCCCGGAAGACCGTTGCTTCTCCATCGTTTTCAAAG
ACCAGCGTAACACCCTGGACCTGATCGCGCCGTCTCCGGCGGACGCGCAGCACTGGGTTCAGGGTCTGCG
TAAAATCATCCACCACTCTGGTTCTATGGACCAACGTCAGAAAGGTAGCGGTAGCAAGATCGAAGAGCTG
TTCAAGAAACACAAGATCGTTGCCGTGCTGCGTGCCAATAGTGTGGAAGAAGCGAAAAAGAAAGCGCTGG
CGGTTTTCCTGGGCGGCGTTCATCTGATTGAAATTACCTTTACCGTGCCGGATGCGGATACCGTGATTAA
GGAACTGAGCTTTCTGAAGGAAATGGGCGCGATTATTGGTGCGGGCACCGTGACCAGCGTGGAGCAGTGC
CGTAAAGCGGTGGAAAGTGGCGCCGAATTCATTGTGAGTCCGCACCTGGACGA
