>Addgene plasmid #80113 | pCMV-EPN23 (L1L2) | addgene partial sequence | sequence record 162583 | Bglob-pA-R 5'-ttttggcagagggaaaaaga-3'
AGGTCTTCTTCGGAGATCAGTTTCTGTTCGGTGCAGCCACGAATCTTCTCAACGAACGCCTTGGCCTTTT
CCGCCACTTCCACCGGGGTGCCTTTCACTAACGCGCTGCCCACGCCCACGGCCAGCACGCCCGCTTTGAA
CCATTCGCACACATTGTCCAGATTAACACCGCCGGTTGGCACAAATTTCACATTCGGAAACGGACCTTTC
ATCGCTTTAACAAACTGCGGACCCACCACCTCACCCGGAAACAGTTTTAAGATGGTATGGCCCAGTTTCA
TGGCTTTCACCAGTTCGGTCGGGGTCATAACGCCTGGCATATAGAACACACCCTTCTCCTTGCAAAATTG
GCTAATTTCCTCGTCCAGGTGCGGACTCACAATGAATTCGGCGCCACTTTCCACCGCTTTACGGCACTGC
TCCACGCTGGTCACGGTGCCCGCACCAATAATCGCGCCCATTTCCTTCAGAAAGCTCAGTTCCTTAATCA
CGGTATCCGCATCCGGCACGGTAAAGGTAATTTCAATCAGATGAACGCCGCCCAGGAAAACCGCCAGCGC
TTTCTTTTTCGCTTCTTCCACACTATTGGCACGCAGCACGGCAACGATCTTGTGTTTCTTGAACAGCTCT
TCGATCTTGCTACCGCTACCTTTCTGACGTTGGTCCATAGAACCAGAGTGGTGGATGATTTTACGCAGAC
CCTGAACCCAGTGCTGCGCGTCCGCCGGAGACGGCGCGATCAGGTCCAGGGTGTTACGCTGGTCTTTGAA
AACGATGGAGAAGCAACGGTCTTCCGGGATGTCACGCGCGAATTTTTCCAGACCTTCGGTACGGTGACCC
ATACGAACTTCCTGGATGTCTTCGATAGAGAACAGCTGAGATTCCGGAGAACGCATAACTTTACGGGATT
CCTGCCAGA
