>Addgene plasmid #80113 | pCMV-EPN23 (L1L2) | depositor partial sequence | sequence record 162584 | EPN-23 (L1L2)
CTAGAATTATCGATCCGGAGGTACCATGCTGCAGTCTCGTCCGGAAGCGGCCGCAGCGCCGGAAGAATCT
TTCCGTTCTGGTGTTGAAACCACCACGCCACCGCAAAAACAGGAGCCGATCGACAAAGAACTGGCCGCGC
TGACCTCTCTGCGTTCTCTGTTCGGTAACGACCCGTCTTCTCAGCACGGTCTGCAGGACGACCCGGACCT
GCAAGCACTGCTCAAGGGCAGCCAGCTGCTGAAAGTTAAATCTTCTTCTTGGCGTCGTGAACGTTTCTAC
AAACTCCAGGAGGACTGCAAAACCATCTGGCAGGAATCCCGTAAAGTTATGCGTTCTCCGGAATCTCAGC
TGTTCTCTATCGAAGACATCCAGGAAGTTCGTATGGGTCACCGTACCGAAGGTCTGGAAAAATTCGCGCG
TGACATCCCGGAAGACCGTTGCTTCTCCATCGTTTTCAAAGACCAGCGTAACACCCTGGACCTGATCGCG
CCGTCTCCGGCGGACGCGCAGCACTGGGTTCAGGGTCTGCGTAAAATCATCCACCACTCTGGTTCTATGG
ACCAACGTCAGAAAGGTAGCGGTAGCAAGATCGAAGAGCTGTTCAAGAAACACAAGATCGTTGCCGTGCT
GCGTGCCAATAGTGTGGAAGAAGCGAAAAAGAAAGCGCTGGCGGTTTTCCTGGGCGGCGTTCATCTGATT
GAAATTACCTTTACCGTGCCGGATGCGGATACCGTGATTAAGGAACTGAGCTTTCTGAAGGAAATGGGCG
CGATTATTGGTGCGGGCACCGTGACCAGCGTGGAGCAGTGCCGTAAAGCGGTGGAAAGTGGCGCCGAATT
CATTGTGAGTCCGCACCTGGACGAGGAAATTAGCCAATTTTGCAAGGAGAAGGGTGTGTTCTATATGCCA
GGCGTTATGACCCCGACCGAACTGGTGAAAGCCATGAAACTGGGCCATACCATCTTAAAACTGTTTCCGG
GTGAGGTGGTGGGTCCGCAGTTTGTTAAAGCGATGAAAGGTCCGTTTCCGAATGTGAAATTTGTGCCAAC
CGGCGGTGTTAATCTGGACAATGTGTGCGAATGGTTCAAAGCGGGCGTGCTGGCCGTGGGCGTGGGCAGC
GCGTTAGTGAAAGGCACCCCGGTGGAAGTGGCGGAAAAGGCCAAGGCGTTCGTTGAGAAGATTCGTGGCT
GCACCGAACAGAAACTGATCTCCGAAGAAGACCTGTGACTCGAGAAGCTTGCTAGCAGATCTT
